Addgene plasmid #62518: pAAV-UbC-eGFP
Purpose: Expresses GFP under the UbC promoter. This promoter expresses transgenes in neurons at higher levels than plasmids with the CMV. Optimal for tracing axons in tissue clearing procedures.
Depositing lab: Jae Lee & Pantelis Tsoulfas. Depositing organization: University of Miami. Publication: 3D Imaging of Axons in Transparent Spinal Cords from Rodents and Nonhuman Primates. Soderblom C, Lee DH, Dawood A, Carballosa M, Jimena Santamaria A, Benavides FD, Jergova S, Grumbles RM, Thomas CK, Park KK, Guest JD, Lemmon VP, Lee JK, Tsoulfas P. Eneuro. 2015 Mar-Apr;2(2). doi: 10.1523/ENEURO.0001-15.2015. PubMed 26023683.
Backbone
  Vector backbone: pAAV-SIBR-anti_l
  Backbone manufacturer: Chung K-H et al., Polycistronic RNA polymerase II expression vectors for RNA interference based on BIC/miR-155. NAR 2006 vol 24
  Backbone size w/o insert (bp): 5223
  Total vector size (bp): 5937
  Modifications to backbone: The anti-luciferase cassette was deleted
  Vector type: Mammalian Expression, AAV
Growth in bacteria
  Bacterial resistance: Ampicillin, 100 μg/mL
  Growth temperature: 37°C
  Growth strain: NEB Stable
  Copy number: High Copy
Gene/Insert
  Gene/Insert name: eGFP (alt name: enhanced green fluorescent protein)
  Species: Aqueora Victoria
  Insert size (bp): 714
  Promoter: hUbC
  Cloning method: Restriction Enzyme; 5′ cloning site HindIII (not destroyed); 3′ cloning site BglII (not destroyed)
  Sequencing primers: 5′ pCAG_F_primer; 3′ EGFP_C_primer
Terms and licenses: Academic/Nonprofit Terms; Industry Terms: Not Available to Industry
How to cite: pAAV-UbC-eGFP was a gift from Jae Lee & Pantelis Tsoulfas (Addgene plasmid # 62518 ; http://n2t.net/addgene:62518 ; RRID:Addgene_62518)
