[The description below was written by a language model from this plasmid's Addgene catalogue record and the feature table of its GenBank file.]
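Description:
pAAV-UbC-eGFP is an adeno-associated virus transfer plasmid for mammalian expression. It was built on the pAAV-SIBR backbone, a vector originally designed for polymerase II-driven, miR-155-based RNA interference, from which the anti-luciferase knockdown cassette was deleted. It is maintained in E. coli at high copy through a ColE1/pUC-type origin and selected with ampicillin via the bla gene. An f1 phage origin is also present. The recommended recombination-deficient host reflects the tendency of the ITR repeats to rearrange in bacteria.

The payload lies between two AAV2 inverted terminal repeats, which are the cis elements needed for replication and packaging of the intervening DNA into AAV particles when rep, cap and helper functions are supplied in trans. Within the ITRs, the human ubiquitin C promoter drives enhanced GFP, inserted between HindIII and BglII sites, and a human growth hormone polyadenylation signal terminates the transcript. The annotated promoter feature covers only the first few hundred bases of the region upstream of EGFP. A UbC primer site and a primer site associated with the rabbit beta-globin intron lie further downstream, which suggests additional promoter and possibly intronic sequence there that the record does not explicitly describe.

According to the depositors, the UbC promoter gives stronger transgene expression in neurons than CMV-based plasmids, which makes the vector well suited to labelling and tracing axons in tissue-clearing and three-dimensional imaging work. The catalogue lists a total size of 5937 bp, whereas the held sequence record is 5863 bp, a small discrepancy that the record does not explain.
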