LOCUS       Exported 5863 bp ds-DNA circular SYN 12-MAY-2021
DEFINITION  Expresses GFP under the UbC promoter. This promoter expresses
            transgenes in neurons at higher levels than plasmids with the CMV.
            Optimal for tracing axons in tissue clearing procedures. .
ACCESSION   .
VERSION     .
KEYWORDS    pAAV-UbC-eGFP
SOURCE      synthetic DNA construct
  ORGANISM  synthetic DNA construct
REFERENCE   1 (bases 1 to 5863)
  AUTHORS   Soderblom C, Lee DH, Dawood A, Carballosa M, Jimena Santamaria A,
            Benavides FD, Jergova S, Grumbles RM, Thomas CK, Park KK, Guest JD,
            Lemmon VP, Lee JK, Tsoulfas P
  TITLE     3D Imaging of Axons in Transparent Spinal Cords from Rodents and
            Nonhuman Primates
  JOURNAL   Eneuro. 2015 Mar-Apr;2(2). doi: 10.1523/ENEURO.0001-15.2015.
  PUBMED    26023683
REFERENCE   2 (bases 1 to 5863)
  AUTHORS   .
  TITLE     Direct Submission
  JOURNAL   Exported May 12, 2021 from SnapGene Server 1.1.58
            http://www.snapgene.com
FEATURES             Location/Qualifiers
     source          1..5863
                     /organism="synthetic DNA construct"
                     /mol_type="other DNA"
     repeat_region   1..141
                     /label=AAV2 ITR
                     /note="inverted terminal repeat of adeno-associated virus
                     serotype 2"
     repeat_region   12..141
                     /label=AAV2 ITR
     promoter        150..549
                     /label=UbC promoter
                     /note="human ubiquitin C promoter"
     primer_bind     1119..1138
                     /label=hUBCpro-F
                     /note="Human Ubiquitin C (UbC) promoter, forward primer"
     primer_bind     1835..1854
                     /label=pCAG-F
                     /note="Rabbit beta-globin intron, for pCAG plasmids,
                     forward primer"
     CDS             1882..2598
                     /codon_start=1
                     /product="enhanced GFP"
                     /label=EGFP
                     /translation="MVSKGEELFTGVVPILVELDGDVNGHKFSVSGEGEGDATYGKLTL
                     KFICTTGKLPVPWPTLVTTLTYGVQCFSRYPDHMKQHDFFKSAMPEGYVQERTIFFKDD
                     GNYKTRAEVKFEGDTLVNRIELKGIDFKEDGNILGHKLEYNYNSHNVYIMADKQKNGIK
                     VNFKIRHNIEDGSVQLADHYQQNTPIGDGPVLLPDNHYLSTQSALSKDPNEKRDHMVLL
                     EFVTAAGITLGMDELYK"
     primer_bind     complement(1927..1948)
                     /label=EGFP-N
                     /note="EGFP, reverse primer"
     primer_bind     complement(2188..2207)
                     /label=EXFP-R
                     /note="For distinguishing EGFP variants, reverse primer"
     primer_bind     2535..2556
                     /label=EGFP-C
                     /note="EGFP, forward primer"
     polyA_signal    2610..3086
                     /label=hGH poly(A) signal
                     /note="human growth hormone polyadenylation signal"
     primer_bind     complement(2809..2828)
                     /label=hGH-PA-R
                     /note="Human growth hormone terminator, reverse primer"
     repeat_region   3126..3266
                     /label=AAV2 ITR
                     /note="inverted terminal repeat of adeno-associated virus
                     serotype 2"
     repeat_region   3126..3255
                     /label=AAV2 ITR
     rep_origin      3341..3796
                     /direction=RIGHT
                     /label=f1 ori
                     /note="f1 bacteriophage origin of replication; arrow
                     indicates direction of (+) strand synthesis"
     primer_bind     complement(3428..3447)
                     /label=F1ori-R
                     /note="F1 origin, reverse primer"
     primer_bind     3638..3659
                     /label=F1ori-F
                     /note="F1 origin, forward primer"
     primer_bind     complement(3813..3832)
                     /label=pRS-marker
                     /note="pRS vectors, use to sequence yeast selectable
                     marker"
     primer_bind     3932..3954
                     /label=pGEX 3'
                     /note="pGEX vectors, reverse primer"
     primer_bind     complement(3992..4010)
                     /label=pBRforEco
                     /note="pBR322 vectors, upsteam of EcoRI site, forward
                     primer"
     promoter        4078..4182
                     /gene="bla"
                     /label=AmpR promoter
     CDS             4183..5043
                     /codon_start=1
                     /gene="bla"
                     /product="beta-lactamase"
                     /label=AmpR
                     /note="confers resistance to ampicillin, carbenicillin, and
                     related antibiotics"
                     /translation="MSIQHFRVALIPFFAAFCLPVFAHPETLVKVKDAEDQLGARVGYI
                     ELDLNSGKILESFRPEERFPMMSTFKVLLCGAVLSRIDAGQEQLGRRIHYSQNDLVEYS
                     PVTEKHLTDGMTVRELCSAAITMSDNTAANLLLTTIGGPKELTAFLHNMGDHVTRLDRW
                     EPELNEAIPNDERDTTMPVAMATTLRKLLTGELLTLASRQQLIDWMEADKVAGPLLRSA
                     LPAGWFIADKSGAGERGSRGIIAALGPDGKPSRIVVIYTTGSQATMDERNRQIAEIGAS
                     LIKHW"
     primer_bind     complement(4401..4420)
                     /label=Amp-R
                     /note="Ampicillin resistance gene, reverse primer"
     rep_origin      5214..5802
                     /direction=RIGHT
                     /label=ori
                     /note="high-copy-number ColE1/pMB1/pBR322/pUC origin of
                     replication"
     primer_bind     5703..5722
                     /label=pBR322ori-F
                     /note="pBR322 origin, forward primer"
ORIGIN
        1 cctgcaggca gctgcgcgct cgctcgctca ctgaggccgc ccgggcaaag cccgggcgtc
       61 gggcgacctt tggtcgcccg gcctcagtga gcgagcgagc gcgcagagag ggagtggcca
      121 actccatcac taggggttcc tgcggccgcg gcctccgcgc cgggttttgg cgcctcccgc
      181 gggcgccccc ctcctcacgg cgagcgctgc cacgtcagac gaagggcgca gcgagcgtcc
      241 tgatccttcc gcccggacgc tcaggacagc ggcccgctgc tcataagact cggccttaga
      301 accccagtat cagcagaagg acattttagg acgggacttg ggtgactcta gggcactggt
      361 tttctttcca gagagcggaa caggcgagga aaagtagtcc cttctcggcg attctgcgga
      421 gggatctccg tggggcggtg aacgccgatg attatataag gacgcgccgg gtgtggcaca
      481 gctagttccg tcgcagccgg gatttgggtc gcggttcttg tttgtggatc gctgtgatcg
      541 tcacttggtg agtagcgggc tgctgggctg gccggggctt tcgtggccgc cgggccgctc
      601 ggtgggacgg aagcgtgtgg agagaccgcc aagggctgta gtctgggtcc gcgagcaagg
      661 ttgccctgaa ctgggggttg gggggagcgc agcaaaatgg cggctgttcc cgagtcttga
      721 atagaacctt cgctaatgcg ggaaagctct tattcgggtg agatgggctg gggcaccatc
      781 tggggaccct gacgtgaagt ttgtcactga ctggagaact cggtttgtcg tctgttgcgg
      841 gggcggcagt tatggcggtg ccgttgggca gtgcacccgt acctttggga gcgcgcgccc
      901 tcgtcgtgtc gtgacgtcac ccgttctgtt ggcttataat gcagggtggg gccacctgcc
      961 ggtaggtgtg cggtaggctt ttctccgtcg caggacgcag ggttcgggcc tagggtaggc
     1021 tctcctgaat cgacaggcgc cggacctctg gtgaggggag ggataagtga ggcgtcagtt
     1081 tctttggtcg gttttatgta cctatcttct taagtagctg aagctccggt tttgaactat
     1141 gcgctcgggg ttggcgagtg tgttttgtga agttttttag gcaccttttg aaatgtaatc
     1201 atttgggtca atatgtaatt ttcagtgtta gactagtaaa ttgtccgcta aattctggcc
     1261 gtttttggct tttttgttag acgaagctaa ggcgcgcctg agaacttcag ggtgagtttg
     1321 gggacccttg attgttcttt ctttttcgct attgtaaaat tcatgttata tggagggggc
     1381 aaagttttca gggtgttgtt tagaatggga agatgtccct tgtatcacca tgcatggacc
     1441 ctcatgataa ttttgtttct ttcactttct actctgttga caaccattgt ctcctcttat
     1501 tttcttttca ttttctgtaa ctttttcgtt aaactttagc ttgcatttgt aacgaatcta
     1561 gacaatcagg gtatattata ttgtacttca gcacagtttt agagaacaat tgttataatt
     1621 aaatgataag gtagaatatt tctgcatata aattctggct ggcgtggaaa tattcttatt
     1681 ggtagaaaca actacatcct ggtcatcatc ctgcctttct ctttatggtt acaatgatat
     1741 acactgtttg agatgaggat aaaatactct gagtccaaac cgggcccctc tgctaaccat
     1801 gttcatgcct tcttcttttt cctacagctc ctgggcaacg tgctggttat tgtgctgtct
     1861 catcaagctt aaggatccac catggtgagc aagggcgagg agctgttcac cggggtggtg
     1921 cccatcctgg tcgagctgga cggcgacgta aacggccaca agttcagcgt gtccggcgag
     1981 ggcgagggcg atgccaccta cggcaagctg accctgaagt tcatctgcac caccggcaag
     2041 ctgcccgtgc cctggcccac cctcgtgacc accctgacct acggcgtgca gtgcttcagc
     2101 cgctaccccg accacatgaa gcagcacgac ttcttcaagt ccgccatgcc cgaaggctac
     2161 gtccaggagc gcaccatctt cttcaaggac gacggcaact acaagacccg cgccgaggtg
     2221 aagttcgagg gcgacaccct ggtgaaccgc atcgagctga agggcatcga cttcaaggag
     2281 gacggcaaca tcctggggca caagctggag tacaactaca acagccacaa cgtctatatc
     2341 atggccgaca agcagaagaa cggcatcaag gtgaacttca agatccgcca caacatcgag
     2401 gacggcagcg tgcagctcgc cgaccactac cagcagaaca cccccatcgg cgacggcccc
     2461 gtgctgctgc ccgacaacca ctacctgagc acccagtccg ctctgagcaa agaccccaac
     2521 gagaagcgcg atcacatggt cctgctggag ttcgtgaccg ccgccgggat cactctcggc
     2581 atggacgagc tgtacaagtg aagatctacg ggtggcatcc ctgtgacccc tccccagtgc
     2641 ctctcctggc cctggaagtt gccactccag tgcccaccag ccttgtccta ataaaattaa
     2701 gttgcatcat tttgtctgac taggtgtcct tctataatat tatggggtgg aggggggtgg
     2761 tatggagcaa ggggcaagtt gggaagacaa cctgtagggc ctgcggggtc tattgggaac
     2821 caagctggag tgcagtggca caatcttggc tcactgcaat ctccgcctcc tgggttcaag
     2881 cgattctcct gcctcagcct cccgagttgt tgggattcca ggcatgcatg accaggctca
     2941 gctaattttt gtttttttgg tagagacggg gtttcaccat attggccagg ctggtctcca
     3001 actcctaatc tcaggtgatc tacccacctt ggcctcccaa attgctggga ttacaggcgt
     3061 gaaccactgc tcccttccct gtccttctga ttttgtaggt aaccacgtgc ggaccgagcg
     3121 gccgcaggaa cccctagtga tggagttggc cactccctct ctgcgcgctc gctcgctcac
     3181 tgaggccggg cgaccaaagg tcgcccgacg cccgggcttt gcccgggcgg cctcagtgag
     3241 cgagcgagcg cgcagctgcc tgcaggggcg cctgatgcgg tattttctcc ttacgcatct
     3301 gtgcggtatt tcacaccgca tannnnnnnn nnnnnnnnnn nnnnnnnnnn nnnnnnnnnn
     3361 nnnnnnnnnn nnnnnnnnnn nnnnnnnnnn nnnnnnnnnn nnnnnnnnnn nnnnnnnnnn
     3421 nnnnnnnnnn nnnnnnnnnn nnnnnnnnnn nnnnnnnnnn nnnncnnnnn nnnnnnnnnn
     3481 nnnnnnnnnn nnnnnnnnnn nnnnnnnnnn nnnnnnnnnn nnnnnnnnnn nnnnnnnnnn
     3541 nnnnnnnnnn nnnnnnnnnn nnnnnnnnnn nnnnnnnnnn nnnnnnnnnn nnnnnnnnnn
     3601 nnnnnncctt tgacgttgga gtccacgttc tttaatagtg gactcttgtt ccaaactgga
     3661 acaacactca accctatctc gggctattct tttgatttat aagggatttt gccgatttcg
     3721 gcctattggt taaaaaatga gctgatttaa caaaaattta acgcgaattt taacaaaata
     3781 ttaacgttta caattttatg gtgcactctc agtacaatct gctctgatgc cgcatagtta
     3841 agccagcccc gacacccgcc aacacccgct gacgcgccct gacgggcttg tctgctcccg
     3901 gcatccgctt acagacaagc tgtgaccgtc tccgggagct gcatgtgtca gaggttttca
     3961 ccgtcatcac cgaaacgcgc gagacgaaag ggcctcgtga tacgcctatt tttataggtt
     4021 aatgtcatga taataatggt ttcttagacg tcaggtggca cttttcgggg aaatgtgcgc
     4081 ggaaccccta tttgtttatt tttctaaata cattcaaata tgtatccgct catgagacaa
     4141 taaccctgat aaatgcttca ataatattga aaaaggaaga gtatgagtat tcaacatttc
     4201 cgtgtcgccc ttattccctt ttttgcggca ttttgccttc ctgtttttgc tcacccagaa
     4261 acgctggtga aagtaaaaga tgctgaagat cagttgggtg cacgagtggg ttacatcgaa
     4321 ctggatctca acagcggtaa gatccttgag agttttcgcc ccgaagaacg ttttccaatg
     4381 atgagcactt ttaaagttct gctatgtggc gcggtattat cccgtattga cgccgggcaa
     4441 gagcaactcg gtcgccgcat acactattct cagaatgact tggttgagta ctcaccagtc
     4501 acagaaaagc atcttacgga tggcatgaca gtaagagaat tatgcagtgc tgccataacc
     4561 atgagtgata acactgcggc caacttactt ctgacaacga tcggaggacc gaaggagcta
     4621 accgcttttt tgcacaacat gggggatcat gtaactcgcc ttgatcgttg ggaaccggag
     4681 ctgaatgaag ccataccaaa cgacgagcgt gacaccacga tgcctgtagc aatggcaaca
     4741 acgttgcgca aactattaac tggcgaacta cttactctag cttcccggca acaattaata
     4801 gactggatgg aggcggataa agttgcagga ccacttctgc gctcggccct tccggctggc
     4861 tggtttattg ctgataaatc tggagccggt gagcgtgggt ctcgcggtat cattgcagca
     4921 ctggggccag atggtaagcc ctcccgtatc gtagttatct acacgacggg gagtcaggca
     4981 actatggatg aacgaaatag acagatcgct gagataggtg cctcactgat taagcattgg
     5041 taactgtcag accaagttta ctcatatata ctttagattg atttaaaact tcatttttaa
     5101 tttaaaagga tctaggtgaa gatccttttt gataatctca tgaccaaaat cccttaacgt
     5161 gagttttcgt tccactgagc gtcagacccc gtagaaaaga tcaaaggatc ttcttgagat
     5221 cctttttttc tgcgcgtaat ctgctgcttg caaacaaaaa aaccaccgct accagcggtg
     5281 gtttgtttgc cggatcaaga gctaccaact ctttttccga aggtaactgg cttcagcaga
     5341 gcgcagatac caaatactgt ccttctagtg tagccgtagt taggccacca cttcaagaac
     5401 tctgtagcac cgcctacata cctcgctctg ctaatcctgt taccagtggc tgctgccagt
     5461 ggcgataagt cgtgtcttac cgggttggac tcaagacgat agttaccgga taaggcgcag
     5521 cggtcgggct gaacgggggg ttcgtgcaca cagcccagct tggagcgaac gacctacacc
     5581 gaactgagat acctacagcg tgagctatga gaaagcgcca cgcttcccga agggagaaag
     5641 gcggacaggt atccggtaag cggcagggtc ggaacaggag agcgcacgag ggagcttcca
     5701 gggggaaacg cctggtatct ttatagtcct gtcgggtttc gccacctctg acttgagcgt
     5761 cgatttttgt gatgctcgtc aggggggcgg agcctatgga aaaacgccag caacgcggcc
     5821 tttttacggt tcctggcctt ttgctggcct tttgctcaca tgt
//
