>Addgene plasmid #62518 | pAAV-UbC-eGFP | addgene partial sequence | sequence record 107783 | hUBCpro-F 5'-TGAAGCTCCGGTTTTGAACT-3'
GTGTGTTTTGTGAAGTTTTTTAGGCACCTTTTGAAATGTAATCATTTGGGTCAATATGTAATTTTCAGTG
TTAGACTAGTAAATTGTCCGCTAAATTCTGGCCGTTTTTGGCTTTTTTGTTAGACGAAGCTAAGGCGCGC
CTGAGAACTTCAGGGTGAGTTTGGGGACCCTTGATTGTTCTTTCTTTTTCGCTATTGTAAAATTCATGTT
ATATGGAGGGGGCAAAGTTTTCAGGGTGTTGTTTAGAATGGGAAGATGTCCCTTGTATCACCATGCATGG
ACCCTCATGATAATTTTGTTTCTTTCACTTTCTACTCTGTTGACAACCATTGTCTCCTCTTATTTTCTTT
TCATTTTCTGTAACTTTTTCGTTAAACTTTAGCTTGCATTTGTAACGAATCTAGACAATCAGGGTATATT
ATATTGTACTTCAGCACAGTTTTAGAGAACAATTGTTATAATTAAATGATAAGGTAGAATATTTCTGCAT
ATAAATTCTGGCTGGCGTGGAAATATTCTTATTGGTAGAAACAACTACATCCTGGTCATCATCCTGCCTT
TCTCTTTATGGTTACAATGATATACACTGTTTGAGATGAGGATAAAATACTCTGAGTCCAAACCGGGCCC
CTCTGCTAACCATGTTCATGCCTTCTTCTTTTTCCTACAGCTCCTGGGCAACGTGCTGGTTATTGTGCTG
TCTCATCAAGCTTAAGGATCCACCATGGTGAGCAAGGGCGAGGAGCTGTTCACCGGGGTGGTGCCCATCC
TGGTCGAGCTGGACGGCGACGTAAACGGCCACAAGTTCAGCGTGTCCGGCGAGGGCGAGGGCGATGCCAC
CTACGGCAAGCTGACCCTGAAGTTCATCTGCACCACCGGCAAGCTGCCCGTGCCCTGGCCCACCCTCGTG
ACCACCCTGACCTACGGCGTGCAGTGCTTCAGCCGCTACCCCGACCACATGAAGCAGCACGACTTCTTCA
AGTCCGCCATGCCCGAAGGCTACGTCCAGGAGCGCACCATCTTCTTCA
