>Addgene plasmid #62518 | pAAV-UbC-eGFP | addgene partial sequence | sequence record 107784 | hGH-PA-R 5'-CCAGCTTGGTTCCCAATAGA-3'
GTCTTCCCAACTTGCCCCTTGCTCCATACCACCCCCCTCCACCCCATAATATTATAGAAGGACACCTAGT
CAGACAAAATGATGCAACTTAATTTTATTAGGACAAGGCTGGTGGGCACTGGAGTGGCAACTTCCAGGGC
CAGGAGAGGCACTGGGGAGGGGTCACAGGGATGCCACCCGTAGATCTTCACTTGTACAGCTCGTCCATGC
CGAGAGTGATCCCGGCGGCGGTCACGAACTCCAGCAGGACCATGTGATCGCGCTTCTCGTTGGGGTCTTT
GCTCAGAGCGGACTGGGTGCTCAGGTAGTGGTTGTCGGGCAGCAGCACGGGGCCGTCGCCGATGGGGGTG
TTCTGCTGGTAGTGGTCGGCGAGCTGCACGCTGCCGTCCTCGATGTTGTGGCGGATCTTGAAGTTCACCT
TGATGCCGTTCTTCTGCTTGTCGGCCATGATATAGACGTTGTGGCTGTTGTAGTTGTACTCCAGCTTGTG
CCCCAGGATGTTGCCGTCCTCCTTGAAGTCGATGCCCTTCAGCTCGATGCGGTTCACCAGGGTGTCGCCC
TCGAACTTCACCTCGGCGCGGGTCTTGTAGTTGCCGTCGTCCTTGAAGAAGATGGTGCGCTCCTGGACGT
AGCCTTCGGGCATGGCGGACTTGAAGAAGTCGTGCTGCTTCATGTGGTCGGGGTAGCGGCTGAAGCACTG
CACGCCGTAGGTCAGGGTGGTCACGAGGGTGGGCCAGGGCACGGGCAGCTTGCCGGTGGTGCAGATGAAC
TTCAGGGTCAGCTTGCCGTAGGTGGCATCGCCCTCGCCCTCGCCGGACACGCTGAACTTGTGGCCGTTTA
CGTCGCCGTCCAGCTCGACCAGGATGGGCACCACCCCGGTGAACAGCTCCTCGCCCTTGCTCACCATGGT
GGATCCTTAAGCTTGATGAGACAGCACAATAACCAGCACGTTGCCCAGGAGCTGTAGGAAAA
